>Addgene plasmid #144120 | TFORF1977 | addgene full sequence | sequence record 471153 | Addgene NGS Result
TTAATGTAGTCTTATGCAATACTCTTGTAGTCTTGCAACATGGTAACGATGAGTTAGCAACATGCCTTAC
AAGGAGAGAAAAAGCACCGTGCATGCCGATTGGTGGAAGTAAGGTGGTACGATCGTGCCTTATTAGGAAG
GCAACAGACGGGTCTGACATGGATTGGACGAACCACTGAATTGCCGCATTGCAGAGATATTGTATTTAAG
TGCCTAGCTCGATACATAAACGGGTCTCTCTGGTTAGACCAGATCTGAGCCTGGGAGCTCTCTGGCTAAC
TAGGGAACCCACTGCTTAAGCCTCAATAAAGCTTGCCTTGAGTGCTTCAAGTAGTGTGTGCCCGTCTGTT
GTGTGACTCTGGTAACTAGAGATCCCTCAGACCCTTTTAGTCAGTGTGGAAAATCTCTAGCAGTGGCGCC
CGAACAGGGACTTGAAAGCGAAAGGGAAACCAGAGGAGCTCTCTCGACGCAGGACTCGGCTTGCTGAAGC
GCGCACGGCAAGAGGCGAGGGGCGGCGACTGGTGAGTACGCCAAAAATTTTGACTAGCGGAGGCTAGAAG
GAGAGAGATGGGTGCGAGAGCGTCAGTATTAAGCGGGGGAGAATTAGATCGCGATGGGAAAAAATTCGGT
TAAGGCCAGGGGGAAAGAAAAAATATAAATTAAAACATATAGTATGGGCAAGCAGGGAGCTAGAACGATT
CGCAGTTAATCCTGGCCTGTTAGAAACATCAGAAGGCTGTAGACAAATACTGGGACAGCTACAACCATCC
CTTCAGACAGGATCAGAAGAACTTAGATCATTATATAATACAGTAGCAACCCTCTATTGTGTGCATCAAA
GGATAGAGATAAAAGACACCAAGGAAGCTTTAGACAAGATAGAGGAAGAGCAAAACAAAAGTAAGACCAC
CGCACAGCAAGCGGCCGCTGATCTTCAGACCTGGAGGAGGAGATATGAGGGACAATTGGAGAAGTGAATT
ATATAAATATAAAGTAGTAAAAATTGAACCATTAGGAGTAGCACCCACCAAGGCAAAGAGAAGAGTGGTG
CAGAGAGAAAAAAGAGCAGTGGGAATAGGAGCTTTGTTCCTTGGGTTCTTGGGAGCAGCAGGAAGCACTA
TGGGCGCAGCGTCAATGACGCTGACGGTACAGGCCAGACAATTATTGTCTGGTATAGTGCAGCAGCAGAA
CAATTTGCTGAGGGCTATTGAGGCGCAACAGCATCTGTTGCAACTCACAGTCTGGGGCATCAAGCAGCTC
CAGGCAAGAATCCTGGCTGTGGAAAGATACCTAAAGGATCAACAGCTCCTGGGGATTTGGGGTTGCTCTG
GAAAACTCATTTGCACCACTGCTGTGCCTTGGAATGCTAGTTGGAGTAATAAATCTCTGGAACAGATTTG
GAATCACACGACCTGGATGGAGTGGGACAGAGAAATTAACAATTACACAAGCTTAATACACTCCTTAATT
GAAGAATCGCAAAACCAGCAAGAAAAGAATGAACAAGAATTATTGGAATTAGATAAATGGGCAAGTTTGT
GGAATTGGTTTAACATAACAAATTGGCTGTGGTATATAAAATTATTCATAATGATAGTAGGAGGCTTGGT
AGGTTTAAGAATAGTTTTTGCTGTACTTTCTATAGTGAATAGAGTTAGGCAGGGATATTCACCATTATCG
TTTCAGACCCACCTCCCAACCCCGAGGGGACCCATGCATTGCATCTCAATTAGTCAGCAACCAGGTGTGG
AAAGTCCCCAGGCTCCCCAGCAGGCAGAAGTATGCAAAGCATGCGTCTCAATTAGTCAGCAACCATAGTC
CCGCCCCTAACTCCGCCCATCCCGCCCCTAACTCCGCCCAGTTCCGCCCATTCTCCGCCCCATGGCTGAC
TAATTTTTTTTATTTATGCAGAGGCCGAGGCCGCCTCGGCCTCTGAGCTATTCCAGAAGTAGTGAGGAGG
CTTTTTTGGAGGCCTAGGCTTTTGCAAAAAGCTTTCTAGAGGTACCACCGGAGCTTACCATGACCGAGTA
CAAGCCCACGGTGCGCCTCGCCACCCGCGACGACGTCCCCAGGGCCGTACGCACCCTCGCCGCCGCGTTC
GCCGACTACCCCGCCACGCGCCACACCGTCGATCCGGACCGCCACATCGAGCGGGTCACCGAGCTGCAAG
AACTCTTCCTCACGCGCGTCGGGCTCGACATCGGCAAGGTGTGGGTCGCGGACGACGGCGCCGCCGTGGC
GGTCTGGACCACGCCGGAGAGCGTCGAAGCGGGGGCGGTGTTCGCCGAGATCGGCCCGCGCATGGCCGAG
TTGAGCGGTTCCCGGCTGGCCGCGCAGCAACAGATGGAAGGCCTCCTGGCGCCGCACCGGCCCAAGGAGC
CCGCGTGGTTCCTGGCCACCGTCGGCGTCTCGCCCGACCACCAGGGCAAGGGTCTGGGCAGCGCCGTCGT
GCTCCCCGGAGTGGAGGCGGCCGAGCGCGCCGGGGTGCCCGCCTTCCTGGAGACCTCCGCGCCCCGCAAC
CTCCCCTTCTACGAGCGGCTCGGCTTCACCGTCACCGCCGACGTCGAGGTGCCCGAAGGACCGCGCACCT
GGTGCATGACCCGCAAGCCCGGTGCCAGTTAACGAATTCTAGATCTTGAGACAAATGGCAGTATTCATCC
ACAATTTTAAAAGAAAAGGGGGGATTGGGGGGTACAGTGCAGGGGAAAGAATAGTAGACATAATAGCAAC
AGACATACAAACTAAAGAATTACAAAAACAAATTACAAAAATTCAAAATTTTCGGGTTTATTACAGGGAC
AGCAGAGATCCACTTTGGCGCCGGCTCGAGGCCTGCAGGTGCAAAGATGGATAAAGTTTTAAACAGAGAG
GAATCTTTGCAGCTAATGGACCTTCTAGGTCTTGAAAGGAGTGGGAATTGGCTCCGGTGCCCGTCAGTGG
GCAGAGCGCACATCGCCCACAGTCCCCGAGAAGTTGGGGGGAGGGGTCGGCAATTGAACCGGTGCCTAGA
GAAGGTGGCGCGGGGTAAACTGGGAAAGTGATGTCGTGTACTGGCTCCGCCTTTTTCCCGAGGGTGGGGG
AGAACCGTATATAAGTGCAGTAGTCGCCGTGAACGTTCTTTTTCGCAACGGGTTTGCCGCCAGAACACAG
GTAAGTGCCGTGTGTGGTTCCCGCGGGCCTGGCCTCTTTACGGGTTATGGCCCTTGCGTGCCTTGAATTA
CTTCCACCTGGCTGCAGTACGTGATTCTTGATCCCGAGCTTCGGGTTGGAAGTGGGTGGGAGAGTTCGAG
GCCTTGCGCTTAAGGAGCCCCTTCGCCTCGTGCTTGAGTTGAGGCCTGGCCTGGGCGCTGGGGCCGCCGC
GTGCGAATCTGGTGGCACCTTCGCGCCTGTCTCGCTGCTTTCGATAAGTCTCTAGCCATTTAAAATTTTT
GATGACCTGCTGCGACGCTTTTTTTCTGGCAAGATAGTCTTGTAAATGCGGGCCAAGATCTGCACACTGG
TATTTCGGTTTTTGGGGCCGCGGGCGGCGACGGGGCCCGTGCGTCCCAGCGCACATGTTCGGCGAGGCGG
GGCCTGCGAGCGCGGCCACCGAGAATCGGACGGGGGTAGTCTCAAGCTGGCCGGCCTGCTCTGGTGCCTG
GCCTCGCGCCGCCGTGTATCGCCCCGCCCTGGGCGGCAAGGCTGGCCCGGTCGGCACCAGTTGCGTGAGC
GGAAAGATGGCCGCTTCCCGGCCCTGCTGCAGGGAGCTCAAAATGGAGGACGCGGCGCTCGGGAGAGCGG
GCGGGTGAGTCACCCACACAAAGGAAAAGGGCCTTTCCGTCCTCAGCCGTCGCTTCATGTGACTCCACGG
AGTACCGGGCGCCGTCCAGGCACCTCGATTAGTTCTCGAGCTTTTGGAGTACGTCGTCTTTAGGTTGGGG
GGAGGGGTTTTATGCGATGGAGTTTCCCCACACTGAGTGGGTGGAGACTGAAGTTAGGCCAGCTTGGCAC
TTGATGTAATTCTCCTTGGAATTTGCCCTTTTTGAGTTTGGATCTTGGTTCATTCTCAAGCCTCAGACAG
TGGTTCAAAGTTTTTTTCTTCCATTTCAGGTGTCGTGAGGCTAGCACCGCCACCATGCACTTCAGCACCG
TCACCAGGGACATGGAAGCCTTCACGGCCAGCAGCCTGAGCAGCCTGGGGGCCGCGGGGGGCTTCCCGGG
CGCCGCGTCGCCCGGCGCCGACCCGTACGGCCCGCGCGAGCCCCCGCCGCCGCCGCCGCGCTACGACCCG
TGCGCCGCCGCCGCCCCCGGCGCCCCGGGCCCGCCGCCGCCGCCGCACGCCTACCCGTTTGCGCCGGCCG
CCGGGGCCGCCACCAGCGCCGCCGCCGAGCCCGAGGGCCCCGGGGCCAGCTGCGCGGCCGCAGCCAAGGC
GCCGGTGAAGAAGAACGCGAAGGTGGCCGGTGTGAGCGTGCAGCTAGAGATGAAGGCGCTGTGGGACGAG
TTCAACCAGCTGGGCACCGAGATGATCGTCACCAAGGCCGGCAGGCGGATGTTTCCCACCTTCCAAGTGA
AGCTCTTCGGCATGGATCCCATGGCCGACTATATGCTGCTCATGGACTTCGTGCCGGTGGACGATAAGCG
CTACCGGTACGCCTTCCACAGCTCCTCCTGGCTGGTGGCGGGGAAGGCCGACCCTGCCACGCCAGGCCGC
GTGCACTACCACCCGGACTCGCCTGCCAAGGGCGCGCAGTGGATGAAGCAAATCGTGTCCTTCGACAAGC
TCAAGCTGACCAACAACCTACTGGACGACAACGGCCACATTATTCTGAATTCCATGCACAGATACCAGCC
CCGCTTCCACGTGGTCTATGTGGACCCACGCAAAGATAGCGAGAAATATGCCGAGGAGAACTTCAAAACC
TTTGTGTTCGAGGAGACACGATTCACCGCGGTCACTGCCTACCAGAACCATCGGATCACGCAGCTCAAGA
TTGCCAGCAATCCCTTCGCGAAAGGCTTCCGGGACTGTGACCCTGAGGACTGGCCCCGGAACCACCGGCC
CGGCGCACTGCCGCTCATGAGCGCCTTCGCGCGCTCGCGGAACCCCGTGGCTTCCCCGACGCAGCCCAGC
GGCACGGAGAAAGGGCTGGTCACAGAAGGCTCTGGGCTCCAACCTGGCTTGCTGGACGTGCTCTTGAAGC
CCCCAAGTAAGAAGTCTGAGTCCCTGAGACCACCACACTGCAAGGACACTTAGTAATGAACTAGTCCGTA
ACTTGAAAGTATTTCGATTTCTTGGCTTTATATATCTTGTGGAAAGGACGACGTGCCACAGGAAACAGTA
TATGAACGCGTTAAGTCGACAATCAACCTCTGGATTACAAAATTTGTGAAAGATTGACTGGTATTCTTAA
CTATGTTGCTCCTTTTACGCTATGTGGATACGCTGCTTTAATGCCTTTGTATCATGCTATTGCTTCCCGT
ATGGCTTTCATTTTCTCCTCCTTGTATAAATCCTGGTTGCTGTCTCTTTATGAGGAGTTGTGGCCCGTTG
TCAGGCAACGTGGCGTGGTGTGCACTGTGTTTGCTGACGCAACCCCCACTGGTTGGGGCATTGCCACCAC
CTGTCAGCTCCTTTCCGGGACTTTCGCTTTCCCCCTCCCTATTGCCACGGCGGAACTCATCGCCGCCTGC
CTTGCCCGCTGCTGGACAGGGGCTCGGCTGTTGGGCACTGACAATTCCGTGGTGTTGTCGGGGAAATCAT
CGTCCTTTCCTTGGCTGCTCGCCTGTGTTGCCACCTGGATTCTGCGCGGGACGTCCTTCTGCTACGTCCC
TTCGGCCCTCAATCCAGCGGACCTTCCTTCCCGCGGCCTGCTGCCGGCTCTGCGGCCTCTTCCGCGTCTT
CGCCTTCGCCCTCAGACGAGTCGGATCTCCCTTTGGGCCGCCTCCCCGCGTCGACTTTAAGACCAATGAC
TTACAAGGCAGCTGTAGATCTTAGCCACTTTTTAAAAGAAAAGGGGGGACTGGAAGGGCTAATTCACTCC
CAACGAAGACAAGATCTGCTTTTTGCTTGTACTGGGTCTCTCTGGTTAGACCAGATCTGAGCCTGGGAGC
TCTCTGGCTAACTAGGGAACCCACTGCTTAAGCCTCAATAAAGCTTGCCTTGAGTGCTTCAAGTAGTGTG
TGCCCGTCTGTTGTGTGACTCTGGTAACTAGAGATCCCTCAGACCCTTTTAGTCAGTGTGGAAAATCTCT
AGCAGTACGTATAGTAGTTCATGTCATCTTATTATTCAGTATTTATAACTTGCAAAGAAATGAATATCAG
AGAGTGAGAGGAACTTGTTTATTGCAGCTTATAATGGTTACAAATAAAGCAATAGCATCACAAATTTCAC
AAATAAAGCATTTTTTTCACTGCATTCTAGTTGTGGTTTGTCCAAACTCATCAATGTATCTTATCATGTC
TGGCTCTAGCTATCCCGCCCCTAACTCCGCCCATCCCGCCCCTAACTCCGCCCAGTTCCGCCCATTCTCC
GCCCCATGGCTGACTAATTTTTTTTATTTATGCAGAGGCCGAGGCCGCCTCGGCCTCTGAGCTATTCCAG
AAGTAGTGAGGAGGCTTTTTTGGAGGCCTAGGGACGTACCCAATTCGCCCTATAGTGAGTCGTATTACGC
GCGCTCACTGGCCGTCGTTTTACAACGTCGTGACTGGGAAAACCCTGGCGTTACCCAACTTAATCGCCTT
GCAGCACATCCCCCTTTCGCCAGCTGGCGTAATAGCGAAGAGGCCCGCACCGATCGCCCTTCCCAACAGT
TGCGCAGCCTGAATGGCGAATGGG
[124 nt withheld, positions 6815-6938]
C
[91 nt withheld, positions 6940-7030]
A
[49 nt withheld, positions 7032-7080]
CCTTTGACGTTGGAGTCCACGTTCTTT
[37 nt withheld, positions 7108-7144]
ACCCTATCTCGGTCTATTCTTTTGATTTATAAGGGATTTTGCCGATTTCGGCCTATTGGTTAAAAAATGA
GCTGATTTAACAAAAATTTAACGCGAATTTTAACAAAATATTAACGCTTACAATTTAGGTGGCACTTTTC
GGGGAAATGTGCGCGGAACCCCTATTTGTTTATTTTTCTAAATACATTCAAATATGTATCCGCTCATGAG
ACAATAACCCTGATAAATGCTTCAATAATATTGAAAAAGGAAGAGTATGAGTATTCAACATTTCCGTGTC
GCCCTTATTCCCTTTTTTGCGGCATTTTGCCTTCCTGTTTTTGCTCACCCAGAAACGCTGGTGAAAGTAA
AAGATGCTGAAGATCAGTTGGGTGCACGAGTGGGTTACATCGAACTGGATCTCAACAGCGGTAAGATCCT
TGAGAGTTTTCGCCCCGAAGAACGTTTTCCAATGATGAGCACTTTTAAAGTTCTGCTATGTGGCGCGGTA
TTATCCCGTATTGACGCCGGGCAAGAGCAACTCGGTCGCCGCATACACTATTCTCAGAATGACTTGGTTG
AGTACTCACCAGTCACAGAAAAGCATCTTACGGATGGCATGACAGTAAGAGAATTATGCAGTGCTGCCAT
AACCATGAGTGATAACACTGCGGCCAACTTACTTCTGACAACGATCGGAGGACCGAAGGAGCTAACCGCT
TTTTTGCACAACATGGGGGATCATGTAACTCGCCTTGATCGTTGGGAACCGGAGCTGAATGAAGCCATAC
CAAACGACGAGCGTGACACCACGATGCCTGTAGCAATGGCAACAACGTTGCGCAAACTATTAACTGGCGA
ACTACTTACTCTAGCTTCCCGGCAACAATTAATAGACTGGATGGAGGCGGATAAAGTTGCAGGACCACTT
CTGCGCTCGGCCCTTCCGGCTGGCTGGTTTATTGCTGATAAATCTGGAGCCGGTGAGCGTGGGTCTCGCG
GTATCATTGCAGCACTGGGGCCAGATGGTAAGCCCTCCCGTATCGTAGTTATCTACACGACGGGGAGTCA
GGCAACTATGGATGAACGAAATAGACAGATCGCTGAGATAGGTGCCTCACTGATTAAGCATTGGTAACTG
TCAGACCAAGTTTACTCATATATACTTTAGATTGATTTAAAACTTCATTTTTAATTTAAAAGGATCTAGG
TGAAGATCCTTTTTGATAATCTCATGACCAAAATCCCTTAACGTGAGTTTTCGTTCCACTGAGCGTCAGA
CCCCGTAGAAAAGATCAAAGGATCTTCTTGAGATCCTTTTTTTCTGCGCGTAATCTGCTGCTTGCAAACA
AAAAAACCACCGCTACCAGCGGTGGTTTGTTTGCCGGATCAAGAGCTACCAACTCTTTTTCCGAAGGTAA
CTGGCTTCAGCAGAGCGCAGATACCAAATACTGTTCTTCTAGTGTAGCCGTAGTTAGGCCACCACTTCAA
GAACTCTGTAGCACCGCCTACATACCTCGCTCTGCTAATCCTGTTACCAGTGGCTGCTGCCAGTGGCGAT
AAGTCGTGTCTTACCGGGTTGGACTCAAGACGATAGTTACCGGATAAGGCGCAGCGGTCGGGCTGAACGG
GGGGTTCGTGCACACAGCCCAGCTTGGAGCGAACGACCTACACCGAACTGAGATACCTACAGCGTGAGCT
ATGAGAAAGCGCCACGCTTCCCGAAGGGAGAAAGGCGGACAGGTATCCGGTAAGCGGCAGGGTCGGAACA
GGAGAGCGCACGAGGGAGCTTCCAGGGGGAAACGCCTGGTATCTTTATAGTCCTGTCGGGTTTCGCCACC
TCTGACTTGAGCGTCGATTTTTGTGATGCTCGTCAGGGGGGCGGAGCCTATGGAAAAACGCCAGCAACGC
GGCCTTTTTACGGTTCCTGGCCTTTTGCTGGCCTTTTGCTCACATGTTCTTTCCTGCGTTATCCCCTGAT
TCTGTGGATAACCGTATTACCGCCTTTGAGTGAGCTGATACCGCTCGCCGCAGCCGAACGACCGAGCGCA
GCGAGTCAGTGAGCGAGGAAGCGGAAGAGCGCCCAATACGCAAACCGCCTCTCCCCGCGCGTTGGCCGAT
TCATTAATGCAGCTGGCACGACAGGTTTCCCGACTGGAAAGCGGGCAGTGAGCGCAACGCAATTAATGTG
AGTTAGCTCACTCATTAGGCACCCCAGGCTTTACACTTTATGCTTCCGGCTCGTATGTTGTGTGGAATTG
TGAGCGGATAACAATTTCACACAGGAAACAGCTATGACCATGATTACGCCAAGCGCGCAATTAACCCTCA
CTAAAGGGAACAAAAGCTGGAGCTGCAAGC
Features (pLannotate 1.2.2; 31 found; start..end, strand, type, name):
      5..231     +  promoter       RSV promoter: Rous sarcoma virus enhancer/promoter
    232..412     +  LTR            5' LTR (truncated): truncated 5' long terminal repeat (LTR) from HIV-1
    459..584     +  misc_feature   HIV-1 Ψ: packaging signal of human immunodeficiency virus type 1
    568..931     +  CDS            HIV-1 gag (fragment): gag protein from human immunodeficiency virus 1; gag
   1077..1310    +  misc_feature   RRE: The Rev response element (RRE) of HIV-1 allows for Rev-dependent mRNA export from the nucleus to the cytoplasm.
   1687..1713    +  CDS            Rev (fragment): human immunodeficiency virus 1 (HIV-1) Rev protein; rev; enhances nuclear export of unspliced and incompletely spliced viral mRNAs
   1720..1743    +  promoter       SV40 promoter (fragment): SV40 early promoter
   1744..1815    +  promoter       SV40 promoter (fragment): SV40 enhancer and early promoter
   1839..1974    +  rep_origin     SV40 ori: SV40 origin of replication
   2020..2616    +  CDS            PuroR (fragment): puromycin N-acetyltransferase; pac from Streptomyces; confers resistance to puromycin
   2665..2782    +  misc_feature   cPPT/CTS: central polypurine tract and central termination sequence of HIV-1
   2847..2913    +  CDS            small t antigen (fragment): SV40 (simian virus 40) small t antigen
   2920..4098    +  promoter       EF-1α promoter: strong constitutive promoter for human elongation factor EF-1α
   4115..5125    +  CDS            TBX1 (fragment): TBX1_HUMAN - Experimental evidence at protein level: Swiss-Prot protein existence level 1. Probable transcriptional regulator involved in developmental processes. Is required for normal development of the pharyngeal arch arteries (By similarity). From Homo sapiens (Human).
   5246..5299    +  promoter       U6 promoter (fragment): RNA polymerase III promoter for human U6 snRNA
   5341..5929    +  misc_feature   WPRE: woodchuck hepatitis virus posttranscriptional regulatory element
   5980..5999    +  misc_feature   cPPT/CTS (fragment): central polypurine tract and central termination sequence of HIV-1
   6001..6234    +  LTR            3' LTR (ΔU3): self-inactivating 3' long terminal repeat (LTR) from HIV-1
   6312..6433    +  polyA_signal   SV40 poly(A) signal: SV40 polyadenylation signal
   6473..6608    +  rep_origin     SV40 ori: SV40 origin of replication
   6629..6647    -  promoter       T7 promoter: promoter for bacteriophage T7 RNA polymerase
   6655..6810    +  CDS            lacZα (fragment): LacZα fragment of β-galactosidase; lacZ fragment
   6815..7243    +  rep_origin     f1 ori (sequence partly withheld): f1 bacteriophage origin of replication; arrow indicates direction of (+) strand synthesis
   7296..7400    +  promoter       AmpR promoter: bla
   7401..8261    +  CDS            AmpR: β-lactamase; bla; confers resistance to ampicillin, carbenicillin, and related antibiotics
   8432..9020    +  rep_origin     ori: high-copy-number ColE1/pMB1/pBR322/pUC origin of replication
   9203..9295    +  CDS            lacI (fragment): lac repressor; lacI; The lac repressor binds to the lac operator to inhibit transcription in E. coli. This inhibition can be relieved by adding lactose or isopropyl-β-D-thiogalactopyranoside (IPTG).
   9308..9329    +  protein_bind   CAP binding site: CAP binding activates transcription in the presence of cAMP. E. coli catabolite activator protein
   9344..9374    +  promoter       lac promoter: promoter for the E. coli lac operon
   9382..9398    +  protein_bind   lac operator: The lac repressor binds to the lac operator to inhibit transcription in E. coli. This inhibition can be relieved by adding lactose or isopropyl-β-D-thiogalactopyranoside (IPTG). lac repressor encoded by lacI
   9443..9461    +  promoter       T3 promoter: promoter for bacteriophage T3 RNA polymerase
