[The description below was written by a language model from this plasmid's Addgene catalogue record and pLannotate feature annotations shown in this document.]
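Description:
TFORF1977 is a third-generation-style, self-inactivating lentiviral expression plasmid built on the pLX_TRC317 backbone and carrying the human transcription factor TBX1 as its open reading frame. It belongs to a barcoded transcription factor ORF collection in which each clone carries a unique 24-bp barcode, so that the factor delivered to a cell can be identified in pooled overexpression screens. The record does not annotate the barcode's position. In bacteria the plasmid replicates from a high-copy ColE1/pUC-type origin and is selected with ampicillin through the bla gene. An f1 origin and remnants of a lac/lacZα cloning region with T7 and T3 promoters are also present in the backbone. The depositor warns that recombination can occur, a known tendency of LTR-containing plasmids.

The viral genome is transcribed from an RSV promoter fused to a truncated HIV-1 5' LTR. It includes the Ψ packaging signal with a gag fragment, the RRE for Rev-dependent nuclear export, a cPPT/CTS element, and a ΔU3 3' LTR followed by an SV40 polyadenylation signal. Within this unit an SV40 early promoter drives puromycin N-acetyltransferase for selection of transduced mammalian cells. Downstream, the EF-1α promoter drives the TBX1 ORF, and a WPRE after the ORF enhances transcript expression. The annotation matches TBX1 over about 1 kb of the stated 1,220-bp insert, which the depositor assigns to a specific reference transcript isoform. A short U6 promoter fragment lies between the ORF and the WPRE. The sequenced length of 9,484 nt agrees with backbone plus insert. The construct is used to produce lentivirus for stable TBX1 overexpression, for example in directed differentiation screens.
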