Addgene plasmid #144120: TFORF1977
Purpose: Lentiviral vector for overexpressing transcription factor ORFs with unique 24-bp barcodes. Barcodes facilitate identification of transcription factors in pooled screens.
Depositing lab: Feng Zhang. Depositing organization: Broad Institute. Publication: A transcription factor atlas of directed differentiation. Joung J, Ma S, Tay T, Geiger-Schuller KR, Kirchgatterer PC, Verdine VK, Guo B, Arias-Garcia MA, Allen WE, Singh A, Kuksenko O, Abudayyeh OO, Gootenberg JS, Fu Z, Macrae RK, Buenrostro JD, Regev A, Zhang F. Cell. 2023 Jan 5;186(1):209-229.e26. doi: 10.1016/j.cell.2022.11.026. PubMed 36608654.
Backbone
  Vector backbone: pLX_TRC317
  Backbone manufacturer: Broad Institute Genetic Perturbation Platform
  Backbone size w/o insert (bp): 8264
  Vector type: Mammalian Expression, Lentiviral
  Selectable markers: Puromycin
Growth in bacteria
  Bacterial resistance: Ampicillin, 100 μg/mL
  Growth temperature: 30°C
  Growth strain: NEB Stable
  Copy number: High Copy
Gene/Insert
  Gene/Insert name: TBX1
  Species: H. sapiens (human)
  Insert size (bp): 1220
  Entrez Gene: TBX1 (a.k.a. CAFS, CATCH22, CTHM, DGCR, DGS, DORV, TBX1C, TGA, VCF, VCFS)
  Promoter: EF1a
  Cloning method: Unknown
  Sequencing primers: 5′ GGGTGGAGACTGAAGTTAGGCCAG; 3′ CACATAGCGTAAAAGGAGCAACATAG
Terms and licenses: Academic/Nonprofit Terms; Industry Terms: Not Available to Industry
Depositor comments: NM_005992,ENST00000359500 . The transcription factor ORF portion of this plasmid was synthesized by Genewiz. Please test multiple small colonies in case of plasmid recombination. To make this collection available in a timely manner, a portion of this collection was not fully sequenced by Addgene. If an Addgene verified full plasmid sequence is not available, please contact us prior to placing an order to request the full sequence.
How to cite: TFORF1977 was a gift from Feng Zhang (Addgene plasmid # 144120 ; http://n2t.net/addgene:144120 ; RRID:Addgene_144120)
