>Addgene plasmid #144120 | TFORF1977 | depositor partial sequence | sequence record 284484 | Insert
ACCGCCACCATGCACTTCAGCACCGTCACCAGGGACATGGAAGCCTTCACGGCCAGCAGCCTGAGCAGCC
TGGGGGCCGCGGGGGGCTTCCCGGGCGCCGCGTCGCCCGGCGCCGACCCGTACGGCCCGCGCGAGCCCCC
GCCGCCGCCGCCGCGCTACGACCCGTGCGCCGCCGCCGCCCCCGGCGCCCCGGGCCCGCCGCCGCCGCCG
CACGCCTACCCGTTTGCGCCGGCCGCCGGGGCCGCCACCAGCGCCGCCGCCGAGCCCGAGGGCCCCGGGG
CCAGCTGCGCGGCCGCAGCCAAGGCGCCGGTGAAGAAGAACGCGAAGGTGGCCGGTGTGAGCGTGCAGCT
AGAGATGAAGGCGCTGTGGGACGAGTTCAACCAGCTGGGCACCGAGATGATCGTCACCAAGGCCGGCAGG
CGGATGTTTCCCACCTTCCAAGTGAAGCTCTTCGGCATGGATCCCATGGCCGACTATATGCTGCTCATGG
ACTTCGTGCCGGTGGACGATAAGCGCTACCGGTACGCCTTCCACAGCTCCTCCTGGCTGGTGGCGGGGAA
GGCCGACCCTGCCACGCCAGGCCGCGTGCACTACCACCCGGACTCGCCTGCCAAGGGCGCGCAGTGGATG
AAGCAAATCGTGTCCTTCGACAAGCTCAAGCTGACCAACAACCTACTGGACGACAACGGCCACATTATTC
TGAATTCCATGCACAGATACCAGCCCCGCTTCCACGTGGTCTATGTGGACCCACGCAAAGATAGCGAGAA
ATATGCCGAGGAGAACTTCAAAACCTTTGTGTTCGAGGAGACACGATTCACCGCGGTCACTGCCTACCAG
AACCATCGGATCACGCAGCTCAAGATTGCCAGCAATCCCTTCGCGAAAGGCTTCCGGGACTGTGACCCTG
AGGACTGGCCCCGGAACCACCGGCCCGGCGCACTGCCGCTCATGAGCGCCTTCGCGCGCTCGCGGAACCC
CGTGGCTTCCCCGACGCAGCCCAGCGGCACGGAGAAAGGGCTGGTCACAGAAGGCTCTGGGCTCCAACCT
GGCTTGCTGGACGTGCTCTTGAAGCCCCCAAGTAAGAAGTCTGAGTCCCTGAGACCACCACACTGCAAGG
ACACTTAGTAATGAACTAGTCCGTAACTTGAAAGTATTTCGATTTCTTGGCTTTATATATCTTGTGGAAA
GGACGACGTGCCACAGGAAACAGTATATGA
