>Addgene plasmid #144120 | TFORF1977 | depositor partial sequence | sequence record 284485 | Barcode
CGTGCCACAGGAAACAGTATATGA
